>Addgene plasmid #218990 | SFFV-TCF4-Brd 6 | addgene full sequence | sequence record 448832 | Addgene NGS Result
ATTTATGCAGAGGCCGAGGCCGCCTCGGCCTCTGAGCTATTCCAGAAGTAGTGAGGAGGCTTTTTTGGAG
GCCTAGGGACGTACCCAATTCGCCCTATAGTGAGTCGTATTACGCGCGCTCACTGGCCGTCGTTTTACAA
CGTCGTGACTGGGAAAACCCTGGCGTTACCCAACTTAATCGCCTTGCAGCACATCCCCCTTTCGCCAGCT
GGCGTAATAGCGAAGAGGCCCGCACCGATCGCCCTTCCCAACAGTTGCGCAGCCTGAATGGCGAATGGG
[124 nt withheld, positions 280-403]
C
[91 nt withheld, positions 405-495]
A
[49 nt withheld, positions 497-545]
CCTTTGACGTTGGAGTCCACGTTCTTT
[37 nt withheld, positions 573-609]
ACCCTATCTCGGTCTATTCTTTTGATTTATAAGGGATTTTGCCGATTTCGGCCTATTGGTTAAAAAATGA
GCTGATTTAACAAAAATTTAACGCGAATTTTAACAAAATATTAACGCTTACAATTTAGGTGGCACTTTTC
GGGGAAATGTGCGCGGAACCCCTATTTGTTTATTTTTCTAAATACATTCAAATATGTATCCGCTCATGAG
ACAATAACCCTGATAAATGCTTCAATAATATTGAAAAAGGAAGAGTATGAGTATTCAACATTTCCGTGTC
GCCCTTATTCCCTTTTTTGCGGCATTTTGCCTTCCTGTTTTTGCTCACCCAGAAACGCTGGTGAAAGTAA
AAGATGCTGAAGATCAGTTGGGTGCACGAGTGGGTTACATCGAACTGGATCTCAACAGCGGTAAGATCCT
TGAGAGTTTTCGCCCCGAAGAACGTTTTCCAATGATGAGCACTTTTAAAGTTCTGCTATGTGGCGCGGTA
TTATCCCGTATTGACGCCGGGCAAGAGCAACTCGGTCGCCGCATACACTATTCTCAGAATGACTTGGTTG
AGTACTCACCAGTCACAGAAAAGCATCTTACGGATGGCATGACAGTAAGAGAATTATGCAGTGCTGCCAT
AACCATGAGTGATAACACTGCGGCCAACTTACTTCTGACAACGATCGGAGGACCGAAGGAGCTAACCGCT
TTTTTGCACAACATGGGGGATCATGTAACTCGCCTTGATCGTTGGGAACCGGAGCTGAATGAAGCCATAC
CAAACGACGAGCGTGACACCACGATGCCTGTAGCAATGGCAACAACGTTGCGCAAACTATTAACTGGCGA
ACTACTTACTCTAGCTTCCCGGCAACAATTAATAGACTGGATGGAGGCGGATAAAGTTGCAGGACCACTT
CTGCGCTCGGCCCTTCCGGCTGGCTGGTTTATTGCTGATAAATCTGGAGCCGGTGAGCGTGGGTCTCGCG
GTATCATTGCAGCACTGGGGCCAGATGGTAAGCCCTCCCGTATCGTAGTTATCTACACGACGGGGAGTCA
GGCAACTATGGATGAACGAAATAGACAGATCGCTGAGATAGGTGCCTCACTGATTAAGCATTGGTAACTG
TCAGACCAAGTTTACTCATATATACTTTAGATTGATTTAAAACTTCATTTTTAATTTAAAAGGATCTAGG
TGAAGATCCTTTTTGATAATCTCATGACCAAAATCCCTTAACGTGAGTTTTCGTTCCACTGAGCGTCAGA
CCCCGTAGAAAAGATCAAAGGATCTTCTTGAGATCCTTTTTTTCTGCGCGTAATCTGCTGCTTGCAAACA
AAAAAACCACCGCTACCAGCGGTGGTTTGTTTGCCGGATCAAGAGCTACCAACTCTTTTTCCGAAGGTAA
CTGGCTTCAGCAGAGCGCAGATACCAAATACTGTTCTTCTAGTGTAGCCGTAGTTAGGCCACCACTTCAA
GAACTCTGTAGCACCGCCTACATACCTCGCTCTGCTAATCCTGTTACCAGTGGCTGCTGCCAGTGGCGAT
AAGTCGTGTCTTACCGGGTTGGACTCAAGACGATAGTTACCGGATAAGGCGCAGCGGTCGGGCTGAACGG
GGGGTTCGTGCACACAGCCCAGCTTGGAGCGAACGACCTACACCGAACTGAGATACCTACAGCGTGAGCT
ATGAGAAAGCGCCACGCTTCCCGAAGGGAGAAAGGCGGACAGGTATCCGGTAAGCGGCAGGGTCGGAACA
GGAGAGCGCACGAGGGAGCTTCCAGGGGGAAACGCCTGGTATCTTTATAGTCCTGTCGGGTTTCGCCACC
TCTGACTTGAGCGTCGATTTTTGTGATGCTCGTCAGGGGGGCGGAGCCTATGGAAAAACGCCAGCAACGC
GGCCTTTTTACGGTTCCTGGCCTTTTGCTGGCCTTTTGCTCACATGTTCTTTCCTGCGTTATCCCCTGAT
TCTGTGGATAACCGTATTACCGCCTTTGAGTGAGCTGATACCGCTCGCCGCAGCCGAACGACCGAGCGCA
GCGAGTCAGTGAGCGAGGAAGCGGAAGAGCGCCCAATACGCAAACCGCCTCTCCCCGCGCGTTGGCCGAT
TCATTAATGCAGCTGGCACGACAGGTTTCCCGACTGGAAAGCGGGCAGTGAGCGCAACGCAATTAATGTG
AGTTAGCTCACTCATTAGGCACCCCAGGCTTTACACTTTATGCTTCCGGCTCGTATGTTGTGTGGAATTG
TGAGCGGATAACAATTTCACACAGGAAACAGCTATGACCATGATTACGCCAAGCGCGCAATTAACCCTCA
CTAAAGGGAACAAAAGCTGGAGCTGCAAGCTTAATGTAGTCTTATGCAATACTCTTGTAGTCTTGCAACA
TGGTAACGATGAGTTAGCAACATGCCTTACAAGGAGAGAAAAAGCACCGTGCATGCCGATTGGTGGAAGT
AAGGTGGTACGATCGTGCCTTATTAGGAAGGCAACAGACGGGTCTGACATGGATTGGACGAACCACTGAA
TTGCCGCATTGCAGAGATATTGTATTTAAGTGCCTAGCTCGATACATAAACGGGTCTCTCTGGTTAGACC
AGATCTGAGCCTGGGAGCTCTCTGGCTAACTAGGGAACCCACTGCTTAAGCCTCAATAAAGCTTGCCTTG
AGTGCTTCAAGTAGTGTGTGCCCGTCTGTTGTGTGACTCTGGTAACTAGAGATCCCTCAGACCCTTTTAG
TCAGTGTGGAAAATCTCTAGCAGTGGCGCCCGAACAGGGACTTGAAAGCGAAAGGGAAACCAGAGGAGCT
CTCTCGACGCAGGACTCGGCTTGCTGAAGCGCGCACGGCAAGAGGCGAGGGGCGGCGACTGGTGAGTACG
CCAAAAATTTTGACTAGCGGAGGCTAGAAGGAGAGAGATGGGTGCGAGAGCGTCAGTATTAAGCGGGGGA
GAATTAGATCGCGATGGGAAAAAATTCGGTTAAGGCCAGGGGGAAAGAAAAAATATAAATTAAAACATAT
AGTATGGGCAAGCAGGGAGCTAGAACGATTCGCAGTTAATCCTGGCCTGTTAGAAACATCAGAAGGCTGT
AGACAAATACTGGGACAGCTACAACCATCCCTTCAGACAGGATCAGAAGAACTTAGATCATTATATAATA
CAGTAGCAACCCTCTATTGTGTGCATCAAAGGATAGAGATAAAAGACACCAAGGAAGCTTTAGACAAGAT
AGAGGAAGAGCAAAACAAAAGTAAGACCACCGCACAGCAAGCGGCCGCTGATCTTCAGACCTGGAGGAGG
AGATATGAGGGACAATTGGAGAAGTGAATTATATAAATATAAAGTAGTAAAAATTGAACCATTAGGAGTA
GCACCCACCAAGGCAAAGAGAAGAGTGGTGCAGAGAGAAAAAAGAGCAGTGGGAATAGGAGCTTTGTTCC
TTGGGTTCTTGGGAGCAGCAGGAAGCACTATGGGCGCAGCGTCAATGACGCTGACGGTACAGGCCAGACA
ATTATTGTCTGGTATAGTGCAGCAGCAGAACAATTTGCTGAGGGCTATTGAGGCGCAACAGCATCTGTTG
CAACTCACAGTCTGGGGCATCAAGCAGCTCCAGGCAAGAATCCTGGCTGTGGAAAGATACCTAAAGGATC
AACAGCTCCTGGGGATTTGGGGTTGCTCTGGAAAACTCATTTGCACCACTGCTGTGCCTTGGAATGCTAG
TTGGAGTAATAAATCTCTGGAACAGATTTGGAATCACACGACCTGGATGGAGTGGGACAGAGAAATTAAC
AATTACACAAGCTTAATACACTCCTTAATTGAAGAATCGCAAAACCAGCAAGAAAAGAATGAACAAGAAT
TATTGGAATTAGATAAATGGGCAAGTTTGTGGAATTGGTTTAACATAACAAATTGGCTGTGGTATATAAA
ATTATTCATAATGATAGTAGGAGGCTTGGTAGGTTTAAGAATAGTTTTTGCTGTACTTTCTATAGTGAAT
AGAGTTAGGCAGGGATATTCACCATTATCGTTTCAGACCCACCTCCCAACCCCGAGGGGACCCGACAGGC
CCGAAGGAATAGAAGAAGAAGGTGGAGAGAGAGACAGAGACAGATCCATTCGATTAGTGAACGGATCTCG
ACGGTATCGGTTAACTTTTAAAAGAAAAGGGGGGATTGGGGGGTACAGTGCAGGGGAAAGAATAGTAGAC
ATAATAGCAACAGACATACAAACTAAAGAATTACAAAAACAAATTACAAAAATTCAAAATTTTATCGATC
ACGAGACTAGCCTCGAGCTGGCTGCAGTAACGCCATTTTGCAAGGCATGGAAAAATACCAAACCAAGAAT
AGAGAAGTTCAGATCAAGGGCGGGTACATGAAAATAGCTAACGTTGGGCCAAACAGGATATCTGCGGTGA
GCAGTTTCGGCCCCGGCCCGGGGCCAAGAACAGATGGTCACCGCAGTTTCGGCCCCGGCCCGAGGCCAAG
AACAGATGGTCCCCAGATATGGCCCAACCCTCAGCAGTTTCTTAAGACCCATCAGATGTTTCCAGGCTCC
CCCAAGGACCTGAAATGACCCTGCGCCTTATTTGAATTAACCAATCAGCCTGCTTCTCGCTTCTGTTCGC
GCGCTTCTGCTTCCCGAGCTCTATAAAAGAGCTCACAACCCCTCACTCGGCGCGCCAGTCCTCCGACAGA
CTGAGTCGGCCGGTCGAATCAAGCTTATCGATACCGTCGACGGATCCGCTAGCCCGCGGTTCGAAATGCA
TCACCAACAGCGAATGGCTGCCTTAGGGACGGACAAAGAGCTGAGTGATTTACTGGATTTCAGTGCGATG
TTTTCACCTCCTGTGAGCAGTGGGAAAAATGGACCAACTTCTTTGGCAAGTGGACATTTTACTGGCTCAA
ATGTAGAAGACAGAAGTAGCTCAGGGTCCTGGGGGAATGGAGGACATCCAAGCCCGTCCAGGAACTATGG
AGATGGGACTCCCTATGACCACATGACCAGCAGGGACCTTGGGTCACATGACAATCTCTCTCCACCTTTT
GTCAATTCCAGAATACAAAGTAAAACAGAAAGGGGCTCATACTCATCTTATGGGAGAGAATCAAACTTAC
AGGGTTGCCACCAGCAGAGTCTCCTTGGAGGTGACATGGATATGGGCAACCCAGGAACCCTTTCGCCCAC
CAAACCTGGTTCCCAGTACTATCAGTATTCTAGCAATAATCCCCGAAGGAGGCCTCTTCACAGTAGTGCC
ATGGAGGTACAGACAAAGAAAGTTCGAAAAGTTCCTCCAGGTTTGCCATCTTCAGTCTATGCTCCATCAG
CAAGCACTGCCGACTACAATAGGGACTCGCCAGGCTATCCTTCCTCCAAACCAGCAACCAGCACTTTCCC
TAGCTCCTTCTTCATGCAAGATGGCCATCACAGCAGTGACCCTTGGAGCTCCTCCAGTGGGATGAATCAG
CCTGGCTATGCAGGAATGTTGGGCAACTCTTCTCATATTCCACAGTCCAGCAGCTACTGTAGCCTGCATC
CACATGAACGTTTGAGCTATCCATCACACTCCTCAGCAGACATCAATTCCAGTCTTCCTCCGATGTCCAC
TTTCCATCGTAGTGGTACAAACCATTACAGCACCTCTTCCTGTACGCCTCCTGCCAACGGGACAGACAGT
ATAATGGCAAATAGAGGAAGCGGGGCAGCCGGCAGCTCCCAGACTGGAGATGCTCTGGGGAAAGCACTTG
CTTCGATCTATTCTCCAGATCACACTAACAACAGCTTTTCATCAAACCCTTCAACTCCTGTTGGCTCTCC
TCCATCTCTCTCAGCAGGCACAGCTGTTTGGTCTAGAAATGGAGGACAGGCCTCATCGTCTCCTAATTAT
GAAGGACCCTTACACTCTTTGCAAAGCCGAATTGAAGATCGTTTAGAAAGACTGGATGATGCTATTCATG
TTCTCCGGAACCATGCAGTGGGCCCATCCACAGCTATGCCTGGTGGTCATGGGGACATGCATGGAATCAT
TGGACCTTCTCATAATGGAGCCATGGGTGGTCTGGGCTCAGGGTATGGAACCGGCCTTCTTTCAGCCAAC
AGACATTCACTCATGGTGGGGACCCATCGTGAAGATGGCGTGGCCCTGAGAGGCAGCCATTCTCTTCTGC
CAAACCAGGTTCCGGTTCCACAGCTTCCTGTCCAGTCTGCGACTTCCCCTGACCTGAACCCACCCCAGGA
CCCTTACAGAGGCATGCCACCAGGACTACAGGGGCAGAGTGTCTCCTCTGGCAGCTCTGAGATCAAATCC
GATGACGAGGGTGATGAGAACCTGCAAGACACGAAATCTTCGGAGGACAAGAAATTAGATGACGACAAGA
AGGATATCAAATCAATTACTAGGTCAAGATCTAGCAATAATGACGATGAGGACCTGACACCAGAGCAGAA
GGCAGAGCGTGAGAAGGAGCGGAGGATGGCCAACAATGCCCGAGAGCGTCTGCGGGTCCGTGACATCAAC
GAGGCTTTCAAAGAGCTCGGCCGCATGGTGCAGCTCCACCTCAAGAGTGACAAGCCCCAGACCAAGCTCC
TGATCCTCCACCAGGCGGTGGCCGTCATCCTCAGTCTGGAGCAGCAAGTCCGAGAAAGGAATCTGAATCC
GAAAGCTGCGTGTCTGAAAAGAAGGGAGGAAGAGAAGGTGTCCTCGGAGCCTCCCCCTCTCTCCTTGGCC
GGCCCACACCCTGGAATGGGAGACGCATCGAATCACATGGGACAGATGTAAACCGGTCGGATCCCCCGGG
CTGCAGGAATTCGAGCATCTTACCGCCATTTATTCCCATATTTGTTCTGTTTTTCTTGATTTGGGTATAC
ATTTAAATGTTAATAAAACAAAATGGTGGGGCAATCATTTACATTTTTAGGGATATGTAATTACTAGTTC
AGGTGTATTGCCACAAGACAAACATGTTAAGAAACTTTCCCGTTATTTACGCTCTGTTCCTGTTAATCAA
CCTCTGGATTACAAAATTTGTGAAAGATTGACTGATATTCTTAACTATGTTGCTCCTTTTACGCTGTGTG
GATATGCTGCTTTAATGCCTCTGTATCATGCTATTGCTTCCCGTACGGCTTTCGTTTTCTCCTCCTTGTA
TAAATCCTGGTTGCTGTCTCTTTATGAGGAGTTGTGGCCCGTTGTCCGTCAACGTGGCGTGGTGTGCTCT
GTGTTTGCTGACGCAACCCCCACTGGCTGGGGCATTGCCACCACCTGTCAACTCCTTTCTGGGACTTTCG
CTTTCCCCCTCCCGATCGCCACGGCAGAACTCATCGCCGCCTGCCTTGCCCGCTGCTGGACAGGGGCTAG
GTTGCTGGGCACTGATAATTCCGTGGTGTTGTCGGGGAAGCTGACGTCCTTTGCAATTCGATATCAAGCT
GTACCTTCTAGATGTACATCTCATGCAGCGCTTCTAGACCAATGACTTACAAGGCAGCTGTAGATCTTAG
CCACTTTTTAAAAGAAAAGGGGGGACTGGAAGGGCTAATTCACTCCCAACGAAGACAAGATCTGCTTTTT
GCTTGTACTGGGTCTCTCTGGTTAGACCAGATCTGAGCCTGGGAGCTCTCTGGCTAACTAGGGAACCCAC
TGCTTAAGCCTCAATAAAGCTTGCCTTGAGTGCTTCAAGTAGTGTGTGCCCGTCTGTTGTGTGACTCTGG
TAACTAGAGATCCCTCAGACCCTTTTAGTCAGTGTGGAAAATCTCTAGCAGTAGTAGTTCATGTCATCTT
ATTATTCAGTATTTATAACTTGCAAAGAAATGAATATCAGAGAGTGAGAGGAACTTGTTTATTGCAGCTT
ATAATGGTTACAAATAAAGCAATAGCATCACAAATTTCACAAATAAAGCATTTTTTTCACTGCATTCTAG
TTGTGGTTTGTCCAAACTCATCAATGTATCTTATCATGTCTGGCTCTAGCTATCCCGCCCCTAACTCCGC
CCATCCCGCCCCTAACTCCGCCCAGTTCCGCCCATTCTCCGCCCCATGGCTGACTAATTTTTTTT
Features (pLannotate 1.2.2; 29 found; start..end, strand, type, name):
     94..112     -  promoter       T7 promoter: promoter for bacteriophage T7 RNA polymerase
    120..275     +  CDS            lacZα (fragment): LacZα fragment of β-galactosidase; lacZ fragment
    280..708     +  rep_origin     f1 ori (sequence partly withheld): f1 bacteriophage origin of replication; arrow indicates direction of (+) strand synthesis
    761..865     +  promoter       AmpR promoter: bla
    866..1726    +  CDS            AmpR: β-lactamase; bla; confers resistance to ampicillin, carbenicillin, and related antibiotics
   1897..2485    +  rep_origin     ori: high-copy-number ColE1/pMB1/pBR322/pUC origin of replication
   2668..2760    +  CDS            lacI (fragment): lac repressor; lacI; The lac repressor binds to the lac operator to inhibit transcription in E. coli. This inhibition can be relieved by adding lactose or isopropyl-β-D-thiogalactopyranoside (IPTG).
   2773..2794    +  protein_bind   CAP binding site: CAP binding activates transcription in the presence of cAMP. E. coli catabolite activator protein
   2809..2839    +  promoter       lac promoter: promoter for the E. coli lac operon
   2847..2863    +  protein_bind   lac operator: The lac repressor binds to the lac operator to inhibit transcription in E. coli. This inhibition can be relieved by adding lactose or isopropyl-β-D-thiogalactopyranoside (IPTG). lac repressor encoded by lacI
   2908..2926    +  promoter       T3 promoter: promoter for bacteriophage T3 RNA polymerase
   2954..3180    +  promoter       RSV promoter: Rous sarcoma virus enhancer/promoter
   3181..3361    +  LTR            5' LTR (truncated): truncated 5' long terminal repeat (LTR) from HIV-1
   3408..3533    +  misc_feature   HIV-1 Ψ: packaging signal of human immunodeficiency virus type 1
   3517..3880    +  CDS            HIV-1 gag (fragment): gag protein from human immunodeficiency virus 1; gag
   4026..4259    +  misc_feature   RRE: The Rev response element (RRE) of HIV-1 allows for Rev-dependent mRNA export from the nucleus to the cytoplasm.
   4636..4736    +  CDS            Rev (fragment): human immunodeficiency virus 1 (HIV-1) Rev protein; rev; enhances nuclear export of unspliced and incompletely spliced viral mRNAs
   4755..4872    +  misc_feature   cPPT/CTS: central polypurine tract and central termination sequence of HIV-1
   4906..5307    +  promoter       SFFV promoter: spleen focus-forming virus long terminal repeat (LTR) promoter
   5317..5340    +  misc_feature   MCS (fragment): pBluescript multiple cloning site
   5365..7377    +  CDS            TCF4: ITF2_HUMAN - Also known as BHLHB19, ITF2, SEF2. Experimental evidence at protein level: Swiss-Prot protein existence level 1. Transcription factor that binds to the immunoglobulin enhancer Mu-E5/KE5-motif. Involved in the initiation of neuronal differentiation. Activates transcription by binding to the E box (5'- CANNTG-3'). Binds to the E-box present in the somatostatin receptor 2 initiator element (SSTR2-INR) to activate transcription (By similarity). Preferentially binds to either 5'-ACANNTGT-3' or 5'- CCANNTGG-3'. From Homo sapiens (Human).
   7388..7413    +  misc_feature   MCS (fragment): pBluescript multiple cloning site
   7413..7472    +  CDS            S (fragment): HBSAG_WHV6 - Experimental evidence at transcript level: Swiss-Prot protein existence level 2. The middle envelope protein plays an important role in the budding of the virion. It is involved in the induction of budding in a nucleocapsid independent way. In this process the majority of envelope proteins bud to form subviral lipoprotein particles of 22 nm of diameter that do not contain a nucleocapsid (By similarity). From Woodchuck hepatitis B virus (isolate w64/pWS23) (WHV).
   7604..8007    +  misc_feature   WPRE: woodchuck hepatitis virus posttranscriptional regulatory element
   8065..8124    +  CDS            nef (fragment): NEF_HV1Z2 - Experimental evidence at protein level: Swiss-Prot protein existence level 1. Extracellular Nef protein targets CD4(+) T-lymphocytes for apoptosis by interacting with CXCR4 surface receptors. From Human immunodeficiency virus type 1 group M subtype D (isolate Z2/CDC-Z34) (HIV-1).
   8126..8359    +  LTR            3' LTR (ΔU3): self-inactivating 3' long terminal repeat (LTR) from HIV-1
   8431..8552    +  polyA_signal   SV40 poly(A) signal: SV40 polyadenylation signal
   8571..8592    +  rep_origin     SV40 ori (fragment): SV40 origin of replication
   8592..73      +  rep_origin     SV40 ori (across the origin): SV40 origin of replication
