[The description below was written by a language model from this plasmid's Addgene catalogue record and pLannotate feature annotations shown in this document.]
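Description:
SFFV-TCF4-Brd 6 is a lentiviral transfer plasmid built on the SFFV-MCS backbone that expresses human TCF4 (also known as E2-2/ITF2), a basic helix-loop-helix transcription factor that binds E-box motifs, together with a construct-specific DNA barcode. It is maintained in E. coli through a high-copy ColE1/pUC-type origin and selected with ampicillin via the β-lactamase gene. The bacterial portion also carries an f1 origin and pBluescript-derived remnants, including lac regulatory elements, lacZα and lacI fragments, and T7 and T3 promoters. An SV40 poly(A) signal and SV40 origin sit just outside the viral region.

The viral cassette has a third-generation, self-inactivating layout. An RSV promoter fused to a truncated HIV-1 5' LTR drives genomic RNA production in packaging cells, followed by the Ψ packaging signal with a partial gag sequence, the Rev response element for Rev-dependent nuclear export, and the cPPT/CTS. At the other end, the ΔU3 3' LTR inactivates LTR promoter activity after integration. Transgene expression therefore depends on the internal spleen focus-forming virus promoter, which drives the roughly 2 kb TCF4 open reading frame, cloned between flanking multiple cloning site fragments. A WPRE downstream enhances transcript stability and expression. According to the depositor, the barcode was inserted at an XbaI site after the WPRE, giving the order SFFV–TF–WPRE–barcode. The barcode is not annotated in the feature table. No mammalian selection marker or fluorescent reporter is annotated.

The plasmid belongs to a barcoded transcription factor collection made for combinatorial screening in immune cell reprogramming, where the barcode presumably serves to identify which factor a transduced cell received.
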