Addgene plasmid #218990: SFFV-TCF4-Brd 6
Purpose: Transcription factor TCF4 with a specific barcode assigned.
Depositing lab: Filipe Pereira. Depositing organization: Center for Neuroscience and Cell Biology, University of Coimbra. Publication: A combinatorial transcription factor screening platform for immune cell reprogramming. Kurochkin I, Altman AR, Caiado I, Pertiga-Cabral D, Halitzki E, Minaeva M, Zimmermannova O, Henriques-Oliveira L, Klein D, Nair M, Oliveira D, Cajal LR, Knittel R, Feick C, Ringner M, Martin M, Cirovic B, Pires CF, Rosa FF, Sitnicka E, Theis FJ, Pereira CF. Cell Syst. 2026 Jan 21;17(1):101457. doi: 10.1016/j.cels.2025.101457. Epub 2026 Jan 14. PubMed 41539305.
Backbone
  Vector backbone: SFFV-MCS
  Backbone size w/o insert (bp): 6638
  Vector type: Lentiviral
Growth in bacteria
  Bacterial resistance: Ampicillin, 100 μg/mL
  Growth temperature: 37°C
  Growth strain: NEB Stable
  Copy number: High Copy
Gene/Insert
  Gene/Insert name: TCF4
  Species: H. sapiens (human)
  Insert size (bp): 2016
  Entrez Gene: TCF4 (a.k.a. CDG2T, E2-2, FCD2, FECD3, ITF-2, ITF2, PTHS, SEF-2, SEF2, SEF2-1, SEF2-1A, SEF2-1B, SEF2-1D, TCF-4, bHLHb19)
  Promoter: The spleen focus-forming virus (SFFV) promoter
  Cloning method: Restriction Enzyme; 5′ cloning site Bsp119I (not destroyed); 3′ cloning site BstHI (not destroyed)
Terms and licenses: Academic/Nonprofit Terms; Industry Terms: Not Available to Industry
Depositor comments: Barcode sequence cloned into XbaI restriction site. Design of plasmid is as follows: SFFV-[TF sequence]-WPRE-[Barcode sequence].
How to cite: SFFV-TCF4-Brd 6 was a gift from Filipe Pereira (Addgene plasmid # 218990 ; http://n2t.net/addgene:218990 ; RRID:Addgene_218990)
