>Addgene plasmid #218990 | SFFV-TCF4-Brd 6 | depositor partial sequence | sequence record 427450 | TF ORF
ATGCATCACCAACAGCGAATGGCTGCCTTAGGGACGGACAAAGAGCTGAGTGATTTACTGGATTTCAGTG
CGATGTTTTCACCTCCTGTGAGCAGTGGGAAAAATGGACCAACTTCTTTGGCAAGTGGACATTTTACTGG
CTCAAATGTAGAAGACAGAAGTAGCTCAGGGTCCTGGGGGAATGGAGGACATCCAAGCCCGTCCAGGAAC
TATGGAGATGGGACTCCCTATGACCACATGACCAGCAGGGACCTTGGGTCACATGACAATCTCTCTCCAC
CTTTTGTCAATTCCAGAATACAAAGTAAAACAGAAAGGGGCTCATACTCATCTTATGGGAGAGAATCAAA
CTTACAGGGTTGCCACCAGCAGAGTCTCCTTGGAGGTGACATGGATATGGGCAACCCAGGAACCCTTTCG
CCCACCAAACCTGGTTCCCAGTACTATCAGTATTCTAGCAATAATCCCCGAAGGAGGCCTCTTCACAGTA
GTGCCATGGAGGTACAGACAAAGAAAGTTCGAAAAGTTCCTCCAGGTTTGCCATCTTCAGTCTATGCTCC
ATCAGCAAGCACTGCCGACTACAATAGGGACTCGCCAGGCTATCCTTCCTCCAAACCAGCAACCAGCACT
TTCCCTAGCTCCTTCTTCATGCAAGATGGCCATCACAGCAGTGACCCTTGGAGCTCCTCCAGTGGGATGA
ATCAGCCTGGCTATGCAGGAATGTTGGGCAACTCTTCTCATATTCCACAGTCCAGCAGCTACTGTAGCCT
GCATCCACATGAACGTTTGAGCTATCCATCACACTCCTCAGCAGACATCAATTCCAGTCTTCCTCCGATG
TCCACTTTCCATCGTAGTGGTACAAACCATTACAGCACCTCTTCCTGTACGCCTCCTGCCAACGGGACAG
ACAGTATAATGGCAAATAGAGGAAGCGGGGCAGCCGGCAGCTCCCAGACTGGAGATGCTCTGGGGAAAGC
ACTTGCTTCGATCTATTCTCCAGATCACACTAACAACAGCTTTTCATCAAACCCTTCAACTCCTGTTGGC
TCTCCTCCATCTCTCTCAGCAGGCACAGCTGTTTGGTCTAGAAATGGAGGACAGGCCTCATCGTCTCCTA
ATTATGAAGGACCCTTACACTCTTTGCAAAGCCGAATTGAAGATCGTTTAGAAAGACTGGATGATGCTAT
TCATGTTCTCCGGAACCATGCAGTGGGCCCATCCACAGCTATGCCTGGTGGTCATGGGGACATGCATGGA
ATCATTGGACCTTCTCATAATGGAGCCATGGGTGGTCTGGGCTCAGGGTATGGAACCGGCCTTCTTTCAG
CCAACAGACATTCACTCATGGTGGGGACCCATCGTGAAGATGGCGTGGCCCTGAGAGGCAGCCATTCTCT
TCTGCCAAACCAGGTTCCGGTTCCACAGCTTCCTGTCCAGTCTGCGACTTCCCCTGACCTGAACCCACCC
CAGGACCCTTACAGAGGCATGCCACCAGGACTACAGGGGCAGAGTGTCTCCTCTGGCAGCTCTGAGATCA
AATCCGATGACGAGGGTGATGAGAACCTGCAAGACACGAAATCTTCGGAGGACAAGAAATTAGATGACGA
CAAGAAGGATATCAAATCAATTACTAGGTCAAGATCTAGCAATAATGACGATGAGGACCTGACACCAGAG
CAGAAGGCAGAGCGTGAGAAGGAGCGGAGGATGGCCAACAATGCCCGAGAGCGTCTGCGGGTCCGTGACA
TCAACGAGGCTTTCAAAGAGCTCGGCCGCATGGTGCAGCTCCACCTCAAGAGTGACAAGCCCCAGACCAA
GCTCCTGATCCTCCACCAGGCGGTGGCCGTCATCCTCAGTCTGGAGCAGCAAGTCCGAGAAAGGAATCTG
AATCCGAAAGCTGCGTGTCTGAAAAGAAGGGAGGAAGAGAAGGTGTCCTCGGAGCCTCCCCCTCTCTCCT
TGGCCGGCCCACACCCTGGAATGGGAGACGCATCGAATCACATGGGACAGATGTAA
