>Addgene plasmid #218990 | SFFV-TCF4-Brd 6 | depositor partial sequence | sequence record 427451 | Barcode sequence
TGTACATCTCATGCAGCGCT
